>Addgene plasmid #55844 | mRuby-Actin-7 | depositor partial sequence | sequence record 86753 | insert sequence
GACGTCAGATCCGCTAGCGCTACCGGTCGCCACCATGAACAGCCTGATCAAAGAAAACATGCGGATGAAG
GTGGTGCTGGAAGGCAGCGTGAACGGCCACCAGTTCAAGTGCACCGGCGAGGGCGAGGGCAACCCCTACA
TGGGCACCCAGACCATGCGGATCAAAGTGATCGAGGGCGGACCTCTGCCCTTCGCCTTCGACATCCTGGC
CACATCCTTCATGTACGGCAGCCGGACCTTCATCAAGTACCCCAAGGGCATCCCCGATTTCTTCAAGCAG
AGCTTCCCCGAGGGCTTCACCTGGGAGAGAGTGACCAGATACGAGGACGGCGGCGTGATCACCGTGATGC
AGGACACCAGCCTGGAAGATGGCTGCCTGGTGTACCATGCCCAGGTCAGGGGCGTGAATTTTCCCAGCAA
CGGCGCCGTGATGCAGAAGAAAACCAAGGGCTGGGAGCCCAACACCGAGATGATGTACCCCGCTGACGGC
GGACTGAGAGGCTACACCCACATGGCCCTGAAGGTGGACGGCGGAGGGCACCTGAGCTGCAGCTTCGTGA
CCACCTACCGATCCAAGAAAACCGTGGGCAACATCAAGATGCCCGGCATCCACGCCGTGGACCACCGGCT
GGAAAGGCTGGAAGAGTCCGACAACGAGATGTTCGTGGTGCAGCGGGAGCACGCCGTGGCCAAGTTCGCC
GGCCTGGGCGGAGGGTCCGGACTCAGATCTCGAGCTATGGATGATGATATCGCCGCGCTCGTCGTCGACA
ACGGCTCCGGCATGTGCAAGGCCGGCTTCGCGGGCGACGATGCCCCCCGGGCCGTCTTCCCCTCCATCGT
GGGGCGCCCCAGGCACCAGGGCGTGATGGTGGGCATGGGTCAGAAGGATTCCTATGTGGGCGACGAGGCC
CAGAGCAAGAGAGGCATCCTCACCCTGAAGTACCCCATCGAGCACGGCATCGTCACCAACTGGGACGACA
TGGAGAAAATCTGGCACCACACCTTCTACAATGAGCTGCGTGTGGCTCCCGAGGAGCACCCCGTGCTGCT
GACCGAGGCCCCCCTGAACCCCAAGGCCAACCGCGAGAAGATGACCCAGATCATGTTTGAGACCTTCAAC
ACCCCAGCCATGTACGTTGCTATCCAGGCTGTGCTATCCCTGTACGCCTCTGGCCGTACCACTGGCATCG
TGATGGACTCCGGTGACGGGGTCACCCACACTGTGCCCATCTACGAGGGGTATGCCCTCCCCCATGCCAT
CCTGCGTCTGGACCTGGCTGGCCGGGACCTGACTGACTACCTCATGAAGATCCTCACCGAGCGCGGCTAC
AGCTTCACCACCACGGCCGAGCGGGAAATCGTGCGTGACATTAAGGAGAAGCTGTGCTACGTCGCCCTGG
ACTTCGAGCAAGAGATGGCCACGGCTGCTTCCAGCTCCTCCCTGGAGAAGAGCTACGAGCTGCCTGACGG
CCAGGTCATCACCATTGGCAATGAGCGGTTCCGCTGCCCTGAGGCACTCTTCCAGCCTTCCTTCCTGGGC
ATGGAGTCCTGTGGCATCCACGAAACTACCTTCAACTCCATCATGAAGTGTGACGTGGACATCCGCAAAG
ACCTGTACGCCAACACAGTGCTGTCTGGCGGCACCACCATGTACCCTGGCATTGCCGACAGGATGCAGAA
GGAGATCACTGCCCTGGCACCCAGCACAATGAAGATCAAGATCATTGCTCCTCCTGAGCGCAAGTACTCC
GTGTGGATCGGCGGCTCCATCCTGGCCTCGCTGTCCACCTTCCAGCAGATGTGGATCAGCAAGCAGGAGT
ATGACGAGTCCGGCCCCTCCATCGTCCACCGCAAATGCTTCTAGGGATCCACCGGATCTAGATAACTGAT
CATAATCAGCCATACCACATTG
