>Addgene plasmid #55844 | mRuby-Actin-7 | addgene partial sequence | sequence record 124122 | mRuby-F 5'-GTGACCACCTACCGATCCAA-3'
GGCATCCACGCCGTGGACCACCGGCTGGAAAGGCTGGAAGAGTCCGACAACGAGATGTTCGTGGTGCAGC
GGGAGCACGCCGTGGCCAAGTTCGCCGGCCTGGGCGGAGGGTCCGGACTCAGATCTCGAGCTATGGATGA
TGATATCGCCGCGCTCGTCGTCGACAACGGCTCCGGCATGTGCAAGGCCGGCTTCGCGGGCGACGATGCC
CCCCGGGCCGTCTTCCCCTCCATCGTGGGGCGCCCCAGGCACCAGGGCGTGATGGTGGGCATGGGTCAGA
AGGATTCCTATGTGGGCGACGAGGCCCAGAGCAAGAGAGGCATCCTCACCCTGAAGTACCCCATCGAGCA
CGGCATCGTCACCAACTGGGACGACATGGAGAAAATCTGGCACCACACCTTCTACAATGAGCTGCGTGTG
GCTCCCGAGGAGCACCCCGTGCTGCTGACCGAGGCCCCCCTGAACCCCAAGGCCAACCGCGAGAAGATGA
CCCAGATCATGTTTGAGACCTTCAACACCCCAGCCATGTACGTTGCTATCCAGGCTGTGCTATCCCTGTA
CGCCTCTGGCCGTACCACTGGCATCGTGATGGACTCCGGTGACGGGGTCACCCACACTGTGCCCATCTAC
GAGGGGTATGCCCTCCCCCATGCCATCCTGCGTCTGGACCTGGCTGGCCGGGACCTGACTGACTACCTCA
TGAAGATCCTCACCGAGCGCGGCTACAGCTTCACCACCACGGCCGAGCGGGAAATCGTGCGTGACATTAA
GGAGAAGCTGTGCTACGTCGCCCTGGACTTCGAGCAAGAGATGGCCACGGCTGCTTCCAGCTCCTCCCTG
GAGAAGAGCT
