[The description below was written by a language model from this plasmid's Addgene catalogue record.]
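Description:
mRuby-Actin-7 is a mammalian expression plasmid that produces human beta-actin (ACTB, corresponding to the reference transcript NM_001101.3) fused to the red fluorescent protein mRuby. It is built on an mRuby fluorescent-protein vector backbone of about 4.75 kb without the insert. The fusion is driven by the CMV promoter, a strong constitutive viral promoter that is active in a wide range of mammalian cell types. The listed 3′ sequencing primer, which anneals in an SV40 polyadenylation region, suggests that the transcript ends at an SV40 polyA signal. The name implies that mRuby sits at the N-terminus of actin and that the "7" refers to a linker between the two parts, but the record does not state the tag orientation or linker details, and the cloning method is listed as unknown.

In bacteria the plasmid is maintained at high copy number under kanamycin selection. In mammalian cells a neomycin resistance marker allows G418 selection, so stable lines can be made as well as transient transfectants. The origin of replication and the promoters driving the resistance cassette are not given, and no feature table is available to confirm the detailed architecture.

The stated purpose is actin localization. The fusion protein is expected to incorporate into the cell's actin cytoskeleton, labelling it for fluorescence microscopy. mRuby has an excitation maximum of 558 nm and an emission maximum of 605 nm, which places the signal in the red channel and makes the construct suitable for multicolour experiments alongside green or cyan markers.
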