Addgene plasmid #55844: mRuby-Actin-7
Purpose: Localization: Actin, Excitation: 558, Emission: 605
Depositing lab: Michael Davidson. Depositing organization: Florida State University, Tallahassee.
Backbone
  Vector backbone: mRuby
  Backbone size w/o insert (bp): 4750
  Vector type: Mammalian Expression
  Selectable markers: Neomycin (select with G418)
Growth in bacteria
  Bacterial resistance: Kanamycin, 50 μg/mL
  Growth temperature: 37°C
  Growth strain: DH5alpha
  Copy number: High Copy
Gene/Insert
  Gene/Insert name: Actin (alt name: NM_001101.3)
  Species: H. sapiens (human)
  Entrez Gene: ACTB (a.k.a. BKRNS, BNS, BRWS1, CSMH, DDS1, PS1TP5BP1, THC8)
  Promoter: CMV
  Tag / fusion protein: mRuby
  Cloning method: Unknown
  Sequencing primers: 5′ CMV-F; 3′ SV40pA-R
Terms and licenses: Academic/Nonprofit Terms; Industry Terms
Depositor comments: . Excitation = 558; Emission = 605
How to cite: mRuby-Actin-7 was a gift from Michael Davidson (Addgene plasmid # 55844 ; http://n2t.net/addgene:55844 ; RRID:Addgene_55844)
